>Addgene plasmid #225644 | PtetA with pBELO_L6-PT3-T4_CAMR_TAN+ | addgene full sequence | sequence record 448702 | Addgene NGS Result
AAGTGGGGCCCAGAGAGAATATTCAGGCCAGTTATGCTTTCTGGCCTGTAACAAAGGACATTAAGTAAAG
ACAGATAAACGTAGACTAAAACGTGGTCGCATCAGGGTGCTGGCTTTTCAAGTTCCTTAAGAATGGCCTC
AATTTTCTCTATACACTCAGTTGGAACACGGGACCTGTCCAGGTTAAGCACCATTTTATCGCCCTTATAC
AATACTGTCGCTCCAGGAGCAAACTGATGTCGTGAGCTTAAACTAGTTCTTGATGCAGATGACGTTTTAA
GCACAGAAGTTAAAAGAGTGATAACTTCTTCAGCTTCAAATATCACCCCAGCTTTTTTCTGCTCATGAAG
GTTAGATGCCTGCTGCTTAAGTAATTCCTCTTTATCTGTAAAGGCTTTTTGAAGTGCATCACCTGACCGG
GCAGATAGTTCACCGGGGTGAGAAAAAAGAGCAACAACTGATTTAGGCAATTTGGCGGTGTTGATACAGC
GGGTAATAATCTTACGTGAAATATTTTCCGCATCAGCCAGCGCAGAAATATTTCCAGCAAATTCATTCTG
CAATCGGCTTGCATAACGCTGACCACGTTCATAAGCACTTGTTGGGCGATAATCGTTACCCAATCTGGAT
AATGCAGCCATCTGCTCATCATCCAGCTCGCCAACCAGAACACGATAATCACTTTCGGTAAGTGCAGCAG
CTTTACGACGGCGACTCCCATCGGCAATTTCTATGACACCAGATACTCTTCGACCGAACGCCGGTGTCTG
TTGACCAGTCAGTAGAAAAGAAGGGATGAGATCATCCAGTGCGTCCTCAGTAAGCAGCTCCTGGTCACGT
TCATTACCTGACCATACCCGAGAGGTCTTCTCAACACTATCACCCCGGAGCACTTCAAGAGTAAACTTCA
CATCCCGACCACATACAGGCAAAGTAATGGCATTACCGCGAGCCATTACTCCTACGCGCGCAATTAACGA
ATCCACCATCGGGGCAGCTGGTGTCGATAACGAAGTATCTTCAACCGGTTGAGTATTGAGCGTATGTTTT
GGAATAACAGGCGCACGCTTCATTATCTAATCTCCCAGCGTGGTTTAATCAGACGATCGAAAATTTCATT
GCAGACAGGTTCCCAAATAGAAAGAGCATTTCTCCAGGCACCAGTTGAAGAGCGTTGATCAATGGCCTGT
TCAAAAACAGTTCTCATCCGGATCTGACCTTTACCAACTTCATCCGTTTCACGTACAACATTTTTTAGAA
CCATGCTTCCCCAGGCATCCCGAATTTGCTCCTCCATCCACGGGGACTGAGAGCCATTACTATTGCTGTA
TTTGGTAAGCAAAATACGTACATCAGGCTCGAACCCTTTAAGATCAACGTTCTTGAGCAGATCACGAAGC
ATATCGAAAAACTGCAGTGCGGAGGTGTAGTCAAACAACTCAGCAGGCGTGGGAACAATCAGCACATCAG
CAGCACATACGACATTAATCGTGCCGATACCCAGGTTAGGCGCGCTGTCAATAACTATGACATCATAGTC
ATGAGCAACAGTTTCAATGGCCAGTCGGAGCATCAGGTGTGGATCGGTGGGCAGTTTACCTTCATCAAAT
TTGCCCATTAACTCAGTTTCAATACGGTGCAGAGCCAGACAGGAAGGAATAATGTCAAGCCCCGGCCAGC
AAGTGGGCTTTATTGCATAAGTGACATCGTCCTTTTCCCCAAGATAGAAAGGCAGGAGAGTGTCTTCTGC
ATGAATATGAAGATCTGGTACCCATCCGTGATACATTGAGGCTGTTCCCTGGGGGTCGTTACCTTCCACG
AGCAAAACACGTAGCCCCTTCAGAGCCAGATCCTGAGCAAGATGAACAGAAACTGAGGTTTTGTAAACGC
CACCTTTATGGGCAGCAACCCCGATCACCGGTGGAAATACGTCTTCAGCACGTCGCAATCGCGTACCAAA
CACATCACGCATATGATTAATTTGTTCAATTGTATAACCAACACGTTGCTCAACCCGTCCTCGAATTTCC
ATATCCGGGTGCGGTAGTCGCCCTGCTTTCTCGGCATCTCTGATAGCCTGAGAAGAAACCCCAACTAAAT
CCGCTGCTTCACCTATTCTCCAGCGCCGGGTTATTTTCCTCGCTTCCGGGCTGTCATCATTAAACTGTGC
AATGGCGATAGCCTTCGTCATTTCATGACCAGCGTTTATGCACTGGTTAAGTGTTTCCATGAGTTTCATT
CTGAACATCCTTTAATCATTGCTTTGCGTTTTTTTATTAAATCTTGCAATTTACTGCAAAGCAACAACAA
AATCGCAAAGTCATCAAAAAACCGCAAAGTTGTTTAAAATAAGAGCAACACTACAAAAGGAGATAAGAAG
AGCACATACCTCAGTCACTTATTATCACTAGCGCTCGCCGCAGCCGTGTAACCGAGCATAGCGAGCGAAC
TGGCGAGGAAGCAAAGAAGAACTGTTCTGTCAGATAGCTCTTACGCTCAGCGCAAGAAGAAATATCCACC
GTGGGAAAAACTCCAGGTAGAGGTACACACGCGGATAGCCAATTCAGAGTAATAAACTGTGATAATCAAC
CCTCATCAATGATGACGAACTAACCCCCGATATCAAGTCACATGACGAAGGGAAAGAGAAGGAAATCAAC
TGTGACAAACTGCCCTCAAATTTGGCTTCCTTAAAAATTACAGTTCAAAAAGTATGAGAAAATCCATGCA
GGCTGAAGGAAACAGCAAAACTGTGACAAATTACCCTCAGTAGGTCAGAACAAATGTGACGAACCACCCT
CAAATCTGTGACAGATAACCCTCAGACTATCCTGTCGTCATGGAAGTGATATCGCGGAAGGAAAATACGA
TATGAGTCGTCTGGCGGCCTTTCTTTTTCTCAATGTATGAGAGGCGCATTGGAGTTCTGCTGTTGATCTC
ATTAACACAGACCTGCAGGAAGCGGCGGCGGAAGTCAGGCATACGCTGGTAACTTTGAGGCAGCTGGTAA
CGCTCTATGATCCAGTCGATTTTCAGAGAGACGATGCCTGAGCCATCCGGCTTACGATACTGACACAGGG
ATTCGTATAAACGCATGGCATACGGATTGGTGATTTCTTTTGTTTCACTAAGCCGAAACTGCGTAAACCG
GTTCTGTAACCCGATAAAGAAGGGAATGAGATATGGGTTGATATGTACACTGTAAAGCCCTCTGGATGGA
CTGTGCGCACGTTTGATAAACCAAGGAAAAGATTCATAGCCTTTTTCATCGCCGGCATCCTCTTCAGGGC
GATAAAAAACCACTTCCTTCCCCGCGAAACTCTTCAATGCCTGCCGTATATCCTTACTGGCTTCCGCAGA
GGTCAATCCGAATATTTCAGCATATTTAGCAACATGGATCTCGCAGATACCGTCATGTTCCTGTAGGGTG
CCATCAGATTTTCTGATCTGGTCAACGAACAGATACAGCATACGTTTTTGATCCCGGGAGAGACTATATG
CCGCCTCAGTGAGGTCGTTTGACTGGACGATTCGCGGGCTATTTTTACGTTTCTTGTGATTGATAACCGC
TGTTTCCGCCATGACAGATCCATGTGAAGTGTGACAAGTTTTTAGATTGTCACACTAAATAAAAAAGAGT
CAATAAGCAGGGATAACTTTGTGAAAAAACAGCTTCTTCTGAGGGCAATTTGTCACAGGGTTAAGGGCAA
TTTGTCACAGACAGGACTGTCATTTGAGGGTGATTTGTCACACTGAAAGGGCAATTTGTCACAACACCTT
CTCTAGAACCAGCATGGATAAAGGCCTACAAGGCGCTCTAAAAAAGAAGATCTAAAAACTATAAAAAAAA
TAATTATAAAAATATCCCCGTGGATAAGTGGATAACCCCAAGGGAAGTTTTTTCAGGCATCGTGTGTAAG
CAGAATATATAAGTGCTGTTCCCTGGTGCTTCCTCGCTCACTCGACCGGGAGGGTTCGAGAAGGGGGGGC
ACCCCCCTTCGGCGTGCGCGGTCACGCGCACAGGGCGCAGCCCTGGTTAAAAACAAGGTTTATAAATATT
GGTTTAAAAGCAGGTTAAAAGACAGGTTAGCGGTGGCCGAAAAACGGGCGGAAACCCTTGCAAATGCTGG
ATTTTCTGCCTGTGGACAGCCCCTCAAATGTCAATAGGTGCGCCCCTCATCTGTCAGCACTCTGCCCCTC
AAGTGTCAAGGATCGCGCCCCTCATCTGTCAGTAGTCGCGCCCCTCAAGTGTCAATACCGCAGGGCACTT
ATCCCCAGGCTTGTCCACATCATCTGTGGGAAACTCGCGTAAAATCAGGCGTTTTCGCCGATTTGCGAGG
CTGGCCAGCTCCACGTCGCCGGCCGAAATCGAGCCTGCCCCTCATCTGTCAACGCCGCGCCGGGTGAGTC
GGCCCCTCAAGTGTCAACGTCCGCCCCTCATCTGTCAGTGAGGGCCAAGTTTTCCGCGAGGTATCCACAA
CGCCGGCGGCCGGCCGCGGTGTCTCACACACGGCTTCGACGGCGTTTCTGGCGCGTTTGCAGGGCCATAG
ACGGCCGCCAGCCCAGCGGCGAGGGCAACCAGCCGAGGGCTTCGCCCTGTCGCTCGACTGCGGCGAGCAC
TACTGGCTGTAAAAGGACAGACCACATCATGGTTCTGTGTTCATTAGGTTGTTCTGTCCATTGCTGACAT
AATCCGCTCCACTTCAACGTAACACCGCACGAAGATTTCTATTGTTCCTGAAGGCATATTCAAATCGTTT
TCGTTACCGCTTGCTGGCATCATGACAGAACACTACTTCCTATAAACGCTACACAGGCTCCTGAGATTAA
TAATGCGGATCTCTACGATAATGGGAGATTTTCCCGACTGTTTCGTTCGCTTCTCAGTGGATAACAGCCA
GCTTCTCTGTTTAACAGACAAAAACAGCATATCCACTCAGTTCCACATTTCCATATAAAGGCCAAGGCAT
TTATTCTCAGGATAATTGTTTCAGCATCGCAACCGCATCAGACTCCGGCATCGCAAACTGCACCCGGTGC
CGGGCAGCCACATCCAGCGCAAAAACCTTCGTGTAGACTTCCGTTGAACTGATGGACTTATGTCCCATCA
GGCTTTGCAGAACTTTCAGCGGTATACCGGCATACAGCATGTGCATCGCATAGGAATGGCGGAACGTATG
TGGTGTGACCGGAACAGAGAACGTCACACCGTCAGCAGCAGCGGCGGCAACCGCCTCCCCAATCCAGGTC
CTGACCGTTCTGTCCGTCACTTCCCAGATCCGCGCTTTCTCTGTCCTTCCTGTGCGACGGTTACGCCGCT
CCATGAGCTTATCGCGAATAAATACCTGTGACGGAAGATCACTTCGCAGAATAAATAAATCCTGGTGTCC
CTGTTGATACCGGGAAGCCCTGGGCCAACTTTTGGCGAAAATGAGACGTTGATCGGCACGTAAGAGGTTC
CAACTTTCACCATAATGAAATAAGATCACTACCGGGCGTATTTTTTGAGTTATCGAGATTTTCAGGAGCT
AAGGAAGCTAAAATGGAGAAAAAAATCACTGGATATACCACCGTTGATATATCCCAATGGCATCGTAAAG
AACATTTTGAGGCATTTCAGTCAGTTGCTCAATGTACCTATAACCAGACCGTTCAGCTGGATATTACGGC
CTTTTTAAAGACCGTAAAGAAAAATAAGCACAAGTTTTATCCGGCCTTTATTCACATTCTTGCCCGCCTG
ATGAATGCTCATCCGGAATTTCGTATGGCAATGAAAGACGGTGAGCTGGTGATATGGGATAGTGTTCACC
CTTGTTACACCGTTTTCCATGAGCAAACTGAAACGTTTTCATCGCTCTGGAGTGAATACCACGACGATTT
CCGGCAGTTTCTACACATATATTCGCAAGATGTGGCGTGTTACGGTGAAAACCTGGCCTATTTCCCTAAA
GGGTTTATTGAGAATATGTTTTTCGTCTCAGCCAATCCCTGGGTGAGTTTCACCAGTTTTGATTTAAACG
TGGCCAATATGGACAACTTCTTCGCCCCCGTTTTCACGATGGGCAAATATTATACGCAAGGCGACAAGGT
GCTGATGCCGCTGGCGATTCAGGTTCATCATGCCGTTTGTGATGGCTTCCATGTCGGCAGAATGCTTAAT
GAATTACAACAGTACTGCGATGAGTGGCAGGGCGGGGCGTAATTTTTTTAAGGCAGTTATTGGTGCCCTT
AAACGCCTGGTTGCTACGCCTGAATAAGTGATAATAAGCGGATGAATGGCAGAAATTCGATGATAAGCTG
TCAAACATGAGAATTGGTCTCGACGAGTATGCTTGGATTCTCACCAATAAAAAACGCCCGGCGGCAACCG
AGCGTTCTGAACAAATCCAGATGGAGTTCTGAGGTCATTACTGGATCTATCAACAGGAGTCCAAGCGACG
TCTGTGCAAGTACTACTGTTCTGCAGTCACTTGAATTCGATACCCAGCTGTTATTTGTATAGTTCATCCA
TGCCATGTGTAATCCCAGCAGCGGTTATTTTTGTTGACACTCTATCATTGATAGAGTTATTTTACCACTC
CCTATCAGTGATAGAGAAAAGTGAAATGTTCACACCAATTGATAATATACAAGATTAAGGAGGTAAAGAA
TGGTGAGCAAGGGCGAGGAGGATAACATGGCCATCATCAAGGAGTTCATGCGCTTCAAGGTTCACATGGA
GGGCTCCGTGAACGGCCACGAGTTCGAGATCGAGGGCGAGGGCGAGGGCCGCCCCTACGAGGGCACCCAG
ACCGCCAAGCTGAAGGTGACCAAGGGTGGCCCCCTGCCCTTCGCCTGGGACATCCTGTCCCCTCAGTTCA
TGTACGGCTCCAAGGCCTACGTGAAGCACCCCGCCGACATCCCCGACTACTTGAAGCTGTCCTTCCCCGA
GGGCTTCAAGTGGGAGCGCGTGATGAACTTCGAGGACGGCGGCGTGGTGACCGTGACCCAGGACTCCTCC
CTGCAAGACGGCGAGTTCATCTACAAGGTGAAGCTGCGCGGCACCAACTTCCCCTCCGACGGCCCCGTAA
TGCAGAAGAAGACTATGGGCTGGGAGGCCTCCTCCGAGCGGATGTACCCCGAGGACGGCGCGCTGAAGGG
CGAGATCAAGCAGAGGCTGAAGCTGAAGGACGGCGGCCACTACGACGCTGAGGTCAAGACCACCTACAAG
GCCAAGAAGCCCGTGCAACTGCCCGGCGCGTACAACGTCAACATCAAGTTGGACATCACCTCCCACAACG
AGGACTACACCATCGTGGAACAGTACGAACGCGCCGAGGGCCGCCACTCCACCGGCGGCATGGACGAGCT
GTATAAGTAAGATATCTATCGCCCTAGGGACCGTCTCGAGAGAATCAATATTAATCCAACGCGTGGCATC
AAATAAAACGAAAGGCTCAGTCGAAAGACTGGGCCTTTCGTTTTATCTGTTGTTTGTCGGTGAACGCTCT
CCTGAGTAGGACAAATCCGCCGCCCTAGACTTAGGCGTTCGGCTGCGGCGAGCGGTATCAGCTCACTCAA
AG
Features (pLannotate 1.2.2; 16 found; start..end, strand, type, name):
      6..29      -  misc_feature   sopC (fragment): sopC; centromere-like partitioning region of the bacterial F plasmid
    105..1073    -  CDS            sopB: SOPB_ECOLI - Also known as B. Experimental evidence at protein level: Swiss-Prot protein existence level 1. Control of plasmid partitioning; required to recognize the cis-acting. Binds specifically with the DNA segment containing the sopC region. SopB is trans-acting. From Escherichia coli (strain K12).
   1073..2248    -  CDS            sopA: partitioning protein for the bacterial F plasmid; sopA
   2574..2824    -  misc_feature   incC: incC; incompatibility region of the bacterial F plasmid
   2827..3582    -  CDS            repE: replication initiation protein for the bacterial F plasmid; repE
   3673..3892    -  rep_origin     ori2: secondary origin of replication for the bacterial F plasmid; also known as oriS
   3968..4582    -  rep_origin     oriV: origin of replication for the bacterial F plasmid
   4980..5324    -  CDS            resD (fragment): REDF_ECOLI - Also known as D. Protein inferred from homology: Swiss-Prot protein existence level 3. Acts as a repressor of transcription and as a site-specific resolvase that cleaves at the RfsF site. From Escherichia coli (strain K12).
   5440..5542    +  promoter       cat promoter: promoter of the E. coli cat gene encoding chloramphenicol acetyltransferase
   5543..6199    +  CDS            cat: CAT_ECOLX - Experimental evidence at protein level: Swiss-Prot protein existence level 1. This enzyme is an effector of chloramphenicol resistance in bacteria. From Escherichia coli. This protein is used as a marker in many commonly used cloning vectors, such as pACYC184.
   6287..6304    -  promoter       tet promoter (fragment): E. coli promoter for tetracycline efflux protein gene
   6337..6431    -  terminator     lambda t0 terminator: transcription terminator from phage lambda
   6491..6537    -  CDS            ecliptic pHluorin (fragment): pH-sensitive mutant of green fluorescent protein (Miesenböck et al., 1998) responds to a drop in pH with a gradual loss (eclipsing) of excitation at 475 nm, accompanied by a reduction of excitation at 395 nm
   6543..6598    +  promoter       tetR/tetA promoters: tetR; overlapping promoters for bacterial tetR and tetA
   6650..7357    +  CDS            mCherry: mCherry is a basic (constitutively fluorescent) red fluorescent protein published in 2004, derived from Discosoma sp.. It is reported to be a very rapidly-maturing monomer with low acid sensitivity.
   7420..7506    +  terminator     rrnB T1 terminator: Escherichia coli rrnB; transcription terminator T1 from the E. coli rrnB gene
