[The description below was written by a language model from this plasmid's Addgene catalogue record and pLannotate feature annotations shown in this document.]
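Description:
PtetA with pBELO_L6-PT3-T4_CAMR_TAN+ is a low-copy bacterial expression plasmid of about 7.6 kb, built on a pBeloBAC-style, F-plasmid-derived backbone and propagated in E. coli. The feature table shows the full F maintenance machinery. It includes the oriV and ori2 (oriS) origins, the repE replication initiator, and the incC incompatibility region. It also includes the sopA/sopB partitioning genes, a fragment of the centromere-like sopC site and a partial resD resolvase gene. Together these elements keep the plasmid at very low copy and ensure that it is stably passed to daughter cells. This helps when gene expression is to be measured without the noise caused by variable plasmid dosage. Selection is by chloramphenicol, through a cat gene driven by its native promoter.

The payload is a short synthetic insert (71 bp recorded) carrying the E. coli tetR/tetA promoter region. It sits directly upstream of an mCherry coding sequence and is followed by the rrnB T1 terminator, so that red fluorescence reports PtetA activity. The catalogue lists mCherry as a C-terminal tag on the backbone, but the annotation points to a promoter-reporter arrangement rather than a fusion to a tet protein. No tetR coding sequence is annotated, so any repression or induction would depend on TetR supplied from elsewhere. On the opposite strand, just upstream, lie a small GFP-family (pHluorin-like) fragment, a lambda t0 terminator and a fragment of a tet promoter. These look like remnants of the backbone design, and the record does not explain their role. The associated publication concerns transcription attenuation in synthetic promoters placed in non-overlapping tandem formation. This suggests the plasmid serves as a single-promoter reference in those measurements, although the record does not say so explicitly.
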