Addgene plasmid #225644: PtetA with pBELO_L6-PT3-T4_CAMR_TAN+
Purpose: tetA promoter expressing mCherry with pBELO_L6-PT3-T4 backbone and chloramphenicol resistance
Depositing lab: Andre Sanches Ribeiro. Depositing organization: Tampere University. Publication: Transcription Attenuation in Synthetic Promoters in Nonoverlapping Tandem Formation. Chauhan V, Baptista ISC, Arsh AM, Jagadeesan R, Dash S, Ribeiro AS. Biochemistry. 2024 Jul 12. doi: 10.1021/acs.biochem.4c00012. PubMed 38997112.
Backbone
  Vector backbone: pBELO_L6-PT3-T4_CAMR_TAN+
  Backbone manufacturer: IDT Iowa
  Vector type: Bacterial Expression
Growth in bacteria
  Bacterial resistance: Chloramphenicol, 25 μg/mL
  Growth temperature: 30°C
  Growth strain: DH5alpha
  Growth instructions: Grow in M9 glycerol media
  Copy number: Low Copy
Gene/Insert
  Gene/Insert name: tetR/tetA
  Species: Escherichia coli
  Insert size (bp): 71
  Promoter: tetA promoter
  Tag / fusion protein: mCherry (C terminal on backbone)
  Cloning method: Gene Synthesis
  Sequencing primers: 5′ NA
Resource information
  A portion of this plasmid was derived from a plasmid made by: IDT Iowa
Terms and licenses: Academic/Nonprofit Terms; Industry Terms: Not Available to Industry
How to cite: PtetA with pBELO_L6-PT3-T4_CAMR_TAN+ was a gift from Andre Sanches Ribeiro (Addgene plasmid # 225644 ; http://n2t.net/addgene:225644 ; RRID:Addgene_225644)
